Addgene plasmid #141806: TFORF1272
Purpose: Lentiviral vector for overexpressing transcription factor ORFs with unique 24-bp barcodes. Barcodes facilitate identification of transcription factors in pooled screens.
Depositing lab: Feng Zhang. Depositing organization: Broad Institute. Publication: A transcription factor atlas of directed differentiation. Joung J, Ma S, Tay T, Geiger-Schuller KR, Kirchgatterer PC, Verdine VK, Guo B, Arias-Garcia MA, Allen WE, Singh A, Kuksenko O, Abudayyeh OO, Gootenberg JS, Fu Z, Macrae RK, Buenrostro JD, Regev A, Zhang F. Cell. 2023 Jan 5;186(1):209-229.e26. doi: 10.1016/j.cell.2022.11.026. PubMed 36608654.
Backbone
  Vector backbone: pLX_TRC317
  Backbone manufacturer: Broad Institute Genetic Perturbation Platform
  Backbone size w/o insert (bp): 8264
  Vector type: Mammalian Expression, Lentiviral
  Selectable markers: Puromycin
Growth in bacteria
  Bacterial resistance: Ampicillin, 100 μg/mL
  Growth temperature: 37°C
  Growth strain: NEB Stable
  Copy number: High Copy
Gene/Insert
  Gene/Insert name: DUXA
  Species: H. sapiens (human)
  Insert size (bp): 716
  Entrez Gene: DUXA
  Promoter: EF1a
  Cloning method: Unknown
  Sequencing primers: 5′ GGGTGGAGACTGAAGTTAGGCCAG; 3′ CACATAGCGTAAAAGGAGCAACATAG
Terms and licenses: Academic/Nonprofit Terms; Industry Terms: Not Available to Industry
Depositor comments: NM_001012729,ENST00000554048 . The transcription factor ORF portion of this plasmid was synthesized by Genewiz. Please test multiple small colonies in case of plasmid recombination. To make this collection available in a timely manner, a portion of this collection was not fully sequenced by Addgene. If an Addgene verified full plasmid sequence is not available, please contact us prior to placing an order to request the full sequence.
How to cite: TFORF1272 was a gift from Feng Zhang (Addgene plasmid # 141806 ; http://n2t.net/addgene:141806 ; RRID:Addgene_141806)
