[The description below was written by a language model from this plasmid's Addgene catalogue record and pLannotate feature annotations shown in this document.]
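Description:
TFORF1272 is a lentiviral mammalian expression plasmid built on the pLX_TRC317 backbone and carrying the human DUXA open reading frame, a putative transcription factor. It is one member of a large barcoded transcription factor ORF collection. It is propagated in E. coli through a high-copy ColE1/pUC-type origin with ampicillin selection (AmpR under its own bla promoter), and it also contains an f1 origin and remnants of a lac/lacZα cloning region with T7 and T3 promoters. The depositor notes that the plasmid can recombine, as is common for LTR-containing vectors. The sequenced record is 8,980 nt, consistent with the stated backbone and insert sizes.

The viral portion has a third-generation, self-inactivating design. An RSV promoter drives a truncated HIV-1 5' LTR, followed by the Ψ packaging signal with a partial gag sequence, the Rev response element for Rev-dependent nuclear export of the genomic RNA, a cPPT/CTS, and a ΔU3 3' LTR with a downstream SV40 polyadenylation signal. Between the LTRs are two cassettes: an SV40 early promoter driving puromycin N-acetyltransferase for selection of transduced cells, and the strong constitutive EF-1α promoter driving DUXA, followed by a WPRE that enhances transcript expression. The 24-bp barcode described in the catalogue entry is not annotated as a feature, so the record does not give its position. A short annotated U6 promoter fragment lies between the ORF and the WPRE, and its role is not stated. The barcode lets each transcription factor be identified by sequencing, so the construct suits pooled overexpression screens, such as those for factors that direct cell differentiation.
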