Features (pLannotate 1.2.2; 31 found; start..end, strand, type, name):
      5..231     +  promoter       RSV promoter: Rous sarcoma virus enhancer/promoter
    232..412     +  LTR            5' LTR (truncated): truncated 5' long terminal repeat (LTR) from HIV-1
    459..584     +  misc_feature   HIV-1 Ψ: packaging signal of human immunodeficiency virus type 1
    568..931     +  CDS            HIV-1 gag (fragment): gag protein from human immunodeficiency virus 1; gag
   1077..1310    +  misc_feature   RRE: The Rev response element (RRE) of HIV-1 allows for Rev-dependent mRNA export from the nucleus to the cytoplasm.
   1687..1713    +  CDS            Rev (fragment): human immunodeficiency virus 1 (HIV-1) Rev protein; rev; enhances nuclear export of unspliced and incompletely spliced viral mRNAs
   1720..1743    +  promoter       SV40 promoter (fragment): SV40 early promoter
   1744..1815    +  promoter       SV40 promoter (fragment): SV40 enhancer and early promoter
   1839..1974    +  rep_origin     SV40 ori: SV40 origin of replication
   2020..2616    +  CDS            PuroR (fragment): puromycin N-acetyltransferase; pac from Streptomyces; confers resistance to puromycin
   2665..2782    +  misc_feature   cPPT/CTS: central polypurine tract and central termination sequence of HIV-1
   2847..2913    +  CDS            small t antigen (fragment): SV40 (simian virus 40) small t antigen
   2920..4098    +  promoter       EF-1α promoter: strong constitutive promoter for human elongation factor EF-1α
   4115..4726    +  CDS            DUXA: DUXA_HUMAN - Protein inferred from homology: Swiss-Prot protein existence level 3. Putative transcription factor. From Homo sapiens (Human).
   4742..4795    +  promoter       U6 promoter (fragment): RNA polymerase III promoter for human U6 snRNA
   4837..5425    +  misc_feature   WPRE: woodchuck hepatitis virus posttranscriptional regulatory element
   5476..5495    +  misc_feature   cPPT/CTS (fragment): central polypurine tract and central termination sequence of HIV-1
   5497..5730    +  LTR            3' LTR (ΔU3): self-inactivating 3' long terminal repeat (LTR) from HIV-1
   5808..5929    +  polyA_signal   SV40 poly(A) signal: SV40 polyadenylation signal
   5969..6104    +  rep_origin     SV40 ori: SV40 origin of replication
   6125..6143    -  promoter       T7 promoter: promoter for bacteriophage T7 RNA polymerase
   6151..6306    +  CDS            lacZα (fragment): LacZα fragment of β-galactosidase; lacZ fragment
   6311..6739    +  rep_origin     f1 ori (sequence partly withheld): f1 bacteriophage origin of replication; arrow indicates direction of (+) strand synthesis
   6792..6896    +  promoter       AmpR promoter: bla
   6897..7757    +  CDS            AmpR: β-lactamase; bla; confers resistance to ampicillin, carbenicillin, and related antibiotics
   7928..8516    +  rep_origin     ori: high-copy-number ColE1/pMB1/pBR322/pUC origin of replication
   8699..8791    +  CDS            lacI (fragment): lac repressor; lacI; The lac repressor binds to the lac operator to inhibit transcription in E. coli. This inhibition can be relieved by adding lactose or isopropyl-β-D-thiogalactopyranoside (IPTG).
   8804..8825    +  protein_bind   CAP binding site: CAP binding activates transcription in the presence of cAMP. E. coli catabolite activator protein
   8840..8870    +  promoter       lac promoter: promoter for the E. coli lac operon
   8878..8894    +  protein_bind   lac operator: The lac repressor binds to the lac operator to inhibit transcription in E. coli. This inhibition can be relieved by adding lactose or isopropyl-β-D-thiogalactopyranoside (IPTG). lac repressor encoded by lacI
   8939..8957    +  promoter       T3 promoter: promoter for bacteriophage T3 RNA polymerase
>Addgene plasmid #141806 | TFORF1272 | addgene full sequence | sequence record 415122 | Addgene NGS Result
TTAATGTAGTCTTATGCAATACTCTTGTAGTCTTGCAACATGGTAACGATGAGTTAGCAACATGCCTTAC
AAGGAGAGAAAAAGCACCGTGCATGCCGATTGGTGGAAGTAAGGTGGTACGATCGTGCCTTATTAGGAAG
GCAACAGACGGGTCTGACATGGATTGGACGAACCACTGAATTGCCGCATTGCAGAGATATTGTATTTAAG
TGCCTAGCTCGATACATAAACGGGTCTCTCTGGTTAGACCAGATCTGAGCCTGGGAGCTCTCTGGCTAAC
TAGGGAACCCACTGCTTAAGCCTCAATAAAGCTTGCCTTGAGTGCTTCAAGTAGTGTGTGCCCGTCTGTT
GTGTGACTCTGGTAACTAGAGATCCCTCAGACCCTTTTAGTCAGTGTGGAAAATCTCTAGCAGTGGCGCC
CGAACAGGGACTTGAAAGCGAAAGGGAAACCAGAGGAGCTCTCTCGACGCAGGACTCGGCTTGCTGAAGC
GCGCACGGCAAGAGGCGAGGGGCGGCGACTGGTGAGTACGCCAAAAATTTTGACTAGCGGAGGCTAGAAG
GAGAGAGATGGGTGCGAGAGCGTCAGTATTAAGCGGGGGAGAATTAGATCGCGATGGGAAAAAATTCGGT
TAAGGCCAGGGGGAAAGAAAAAATATAAATTAAAACATATAGTATGGGCAAGCAGGGAGCTAGAACGATT
CGCAGTTAATCCTGGCCTGTTAGAAACATCAGAAGGCTGTAGACAAATACTGGGACAGCTACAACCATCC
CTTCAGACAGGATCAGAAGAACTTAGATCATTATATAATACAGTAGCAACCCTCTATTGTGTGCATCAAA
GGATAGAGATAAAAGACACCAAGGAAGCTTTAGACAAGATAGAGGAAGAGCAAAACAAAAGTAAGACCAC
CGCACAGCAAGCGGCCGCTGATCTTCAGACCTGGAGGAGGAGATATGAGGGACAATTGGAGAAGTGAATT
ATATAAATATAAAGTAGTAAAAATTGAACCATTAGGAGTAGCACCCACCAAGGCAAAGAGAAGAGTGGTG
CAGAGAGAAAAAAGAGCAGTGGGAATAGGAGCTTTGTTCCTTGGGTTCTTGGGAGCAGCAGGAAGCACTA
TGGGCGCAGCGTCAATGACGCTGACGGTACAGGCCAGACAATTATTGTCTGGTATAGTGCAGCAGCAGAA
CAATTTGCTGAGGGCTATTGAGGCGCAACAGCATCTGTTGCAACTCACAGTCTGGGGCATCAAGCAGCTC
CAGGCAAGAATCCTGGCTGTGGAAAGATACCTAAAGGATCAACAGCTCCTGGGGATTTGGGGTTGCTCTG
GAAAACTCATTTGCACCACTGCTGTGCCTTGGAATGCTAGTTGGAGTAATAAATCTCTGGAACAGATTTG
GAATCACACGACCTGGATGGAGTGGGACAGAGAAATTAACAATTACACAAGCTTAATACACTCCTTAATT
GAAGAATCGCAAAACCAGCAAGAAAAGAATGAACAAGAATTATTGGAATTAGATAAATGGGCAAGTTTGT
GGAATTGGTTTAACATAACAAATTGGCTGTGGTATATAAAATTATTCATAATGATAGTAGGAGGCTTGGT
AGGTTTAAGAATAGTTTTTGCTGTACTTTCTATAGTGAATAGAGTTAGGCAGGGATATTCACCATTATCG
TTTCAGACCCACCTCCCAACCCCGAGGGGACCCATGCATTGCATCTCAATTAGTCAGCAACCAGGTGTGG
AAAGTCCCCAGGCTCCCCAGCAGGCAGAAGTATGCAAAGCATGCGTCTCAATTAGTCAGCAACCATAGTC
CCGCCCCTAACTCCGCCCATCCCGCCCCTAACTCCGCCCAGTTCCGCCCATTCTCCGCCCCATGGCTGAC
TAATTTTTTTTATTTATGCAGAGGCCGAGGCCGCCTCGGCCTCTGAGCTATTCCAGAAGTAGTGAGGAGG
CTTTTTTGGAGGCCTAGGCTTTTGCAAAAAGCTTTCTAGAGGTACCACCGGAGCTTACCATGACCGAGTA
CAAGCCCACGGTGCGCCTCGCCACCCGCGACGACGTCCCCAGGGCCGTACGCACCCTCGCCGCCGCGTTC
GCCGACTACCCCGCCACGCGCCACACCGTCGATCCGGACCGCCACATCGAGCGGGTCACCGAGCTGCAAG
AACTCTTCCTCACGCGCGTCGGGCTCGACATCGGCAAGGTGTGGGTCGCGGACGACGGCGCCGCCGTGGC
GGTCTGGACCACGCCGGAGAGCGTCGAAGCGGGGGCGGTGTTCGCCGAGATCGGCCCGCGCATGGCCGAG
TTGAGCGGTTCCCGGCTGGCCGCGCAGCAACAGATGGAAGGCCTCCTGGCGCCGCACCGGCCCAAGGAGC
CCGCGTGGTTCCTGGCCACCGTCGGCGTCTCGCCCGACCACCAGGGCAAGGGTCTGGGCAGCGCCGTCGT
GCTCCCCGGAGTGGAGGCGGCCGAGCGCGCCGGGGTGCCCGCCTTCCTGGAGACCTCCGCGCCCCGCAAC
CTCCCCTTCTACGAGCGGCTCGGCTTCACCGTCACCGCCGACGTCGAGGTGCCCGAAGGACCGCGCACCT
GGTGCATGACCCGCAAGCCCGGTGCCAGTTAACGAATTCTAGATCTTGAGACAAATGGCAGTATTCATCC
ACAATTTTAAAAGAAAAGGGGGGATTGGGGGGTACAGTGCAGGGGAAAGAATAGTAGACATAATAGCAAC
AGACATACAAACTAAAGAATTACAAAAACAAATTACAAAAATTCAAAATTTTCGGGTTTATTACAGGGAC
AGCAGAGATCCACTTTGGCGCCGGCTCGAGGCCTGCAGGTGCAAAGATGGATAAAGTTTTAAACAGAGAG
GAATCTTTGCAGCTAATGGACCTTCTAGGTCTTGAAAGGAGTGGGAATTGGCTCCGGTGCCCGTCAGTGG
GCAGAGCGCACATCGCCCACAGTCCCCGAGAAGTTGGGGGGAGGGGTCGGCAATTGAACCGGTGCCTAGA
GAAGGTGGCGCGGGGTAAACTGGGAAAGTGATGTCGTGTACTGGCTCCGCCTTTTTCCCGAGGGTGGGGG
AGAACCGTATATAAGTGCAGTAGTCGCCGTGAACGTTCTTTTTCGCAACGGGTTTGCCGCCAGAACACAG
GTAAGTGCCGTGTGTGGTTCCCGCGGGCCTGGCCTCTTTACGGGTTATGGCCCTTGCGTGCCTTGAATTA
CTTCCACCTGGCTGCAGTACGTGATTCTTGATCCCGAGCTTCGGGTTGGAAGTGGGTGGGAGAGTTCGAG
GCCTTGCGCTTAAGGAGCCCCTTCGCCTCGTGCTTGAGTTGAGGCCTGGCCTGGGCGCTGGGGCCGCCGC
GTGCGAATCTGGTGGCACCTTCGCGCCTGTCTCGCTGCTTTCGATAAGTCTCTAGCCATTTAAAATTTTT
GATGACCTGCTGCGACGCTTTTTTTCTGGCAAGATAGTCTTGTAAATGCGGGCCAAGATCTGCACACTGG
TATTTCGGTTTTTGGGGCCGCGGGCGGCGACGGGGCCCGTGCGTCCCAGCGCACATGTTCGGCGAGGCGG
GGCCTGCGAGCGCGGCCACCGAGAATCGGACGGGGGTAGTCTCAAGCTGGCCGGCCTGCTCTGGTGCCTG
GCCTCGCGCCGCCGTGTATCGCCCCGCCCTGGGCGGCAAGGCTGGCCCGGTCGGCACCAGTTGCGTGAGC
GGAAAGATGGCCGCTTCCCGGCCCTGCTGCAGGGAGCTCAAAATGGAGGACGCGGCGCTCGGGAGAGCGG
GCGGGTGAGTCACCCACACAAAGGAAAAGGGCCTTTCCGTCCTCAGCCGTCGCTTCATGTGACTCCACGG
AGTACCGGGCGCCGTCCAGGCACCTCGATTAGTTCTCGAGCTTTTGGAGTACGTCGTCTTTAGGTTGGGG
GGAGGGGTTTTATGCGATGGAGTTTCCCCACACTGAGTGGGTGGAGACTGAAGTTAGGCCAGCTTGGCAC
TTGATGTAATTCTCCTTGGAATTTGCCCTTTTTGAGTTTGGATCTTGGTTCATTCTCAAGCCTCAGACAG
TGGTTCAAAGTTTTTTTCTTCCATTTCAGGTGTCGTGAGGCTAGCACCGCCACCATGGCCGAAGACACCT
ATTCACACAAGATGGTAAAAACAAATCATAGGCGCTGTCGCACAAAATTCACAGAAGAACAGTTGAAAAT
CCTCATCAATACCTTCAATCAAAAGCCTTACCCAGGTTATGCTACCAAACAAAAACTTGCTTTAGAAATC
AATACAGAAGAGTCCAGAATCCAGATTTGGTTTCAGAATCGAAGAGCTAGGCACGGATTCCAGAAAAGAC
CAGAAGCTGAGACTTTAGAATCAAGCCAGAGCCAGGGGCAAGATCAACCTGGTGTGGAGTTTCAAAGTAG
AGAAGCCAGACGGTGTCGTACCACCTACAGCGCCTCTCAGTTACACACTCTCATCAAGGCATTTATGAAA
AACCCATATCCTGGGATTGATTCCAGAGAAGAACTTGCTAAAGAAATCGGTGTTCCAGAGTCAAGAGTCC
AAATTTGGTTCCAAAATCGAAGATCTAGATTACTTCTCCAGAGAAAAAGGGAACCTGTGGCGTCCTTAGA
ACAAGAAGAGCAGGGCAAGATTCCTGAGGGACTGCAAGGTGCAGAAGATACACAAAATGGCACCAACTTC
ACTAGTGACTCTCATTTCTCTGGAGCCAGAACGTGGTAGTAATGAACTAGTCCGTAACTTGAAAGTATTT
CGATTTCTTGGCTTTATATATCTTGTGGAAAGGACGAAAGTCTATTCATGATATGCCACGCACGCGTTAA
GTCGACAATCAACCTCTGGATTACAAAATTTGTGAAAGATTGACTGGTATTCTTAACTATGTTGCTCCTT
TTACGCTATGTGGATACGCTGCTTTAATGCCTTTGTATCATGCTATTGCTTCCCGTATGGCTTTCATTTT
CTCCTCCTTGTATAAATCCTGGTTGCTGTCTCTTTATGAGGAGTTGTGGCCCGTTGTCAGGCAACGTGGC
GTGGTGTGCACTGTGTTTGCTGACGCAACCCCCACTGGTTGGGGCATTGCCACCACCTGTCAGCTCCTTT
CCGGGACTTTCGCTTTCCCCCTCCCTATTGCCACGGCGGAACTCATCGCCGCCTGCCTTGCCCGCTGCTG
GACAGGGGCTCGGCTGTTGGGCACTGACAATTCCGTGGTGTTGTCGGGGAAATCATCGTCCTTTCCTTGG
CTGCTCGCCTGTGTTGCCACCTGGATTCTGCGCGGGACGTCCTTCTGCTACGTCCCTTCGGCCCTCAATC
CAGCGGACCTTCCTTCCCGCGGCCTGCTGCCGGCTCTGCGGCCTCTTCCGCGTCTTCGCCTTCGCCCTCA
GACGAGTCGGATCTCCCTTTGGGCCGCCTCCCCGCGTCGACTTTAAGACCAATGACTTACAAGGCAGCTG
TAGATCTTAGCCACTTTTTAAAAGAAAAGGGGGGACTGGAAGGGCTAATTCACTCCCAACGAAGACAAGA
TCTGCTTTTTGCTTGTACTGGGTCTCTCTGGTTAGACCAGATCTGAGCCTGGGAGCTCTCTGGCTAACTA
GGGAACCCACTGCTTAAGCCTCAATAAAGCTTGCCTTGAGTGCTTCAAGTAGTGTGTGCCCGTCTGTTGT
GTGACTCTGGTAACTAGAGATCCCTCAGACCCTTTTAGTCAGTGTGGAAAATCTCTAGCAGTACGTATAG
TAGTTCATGTCATCTTATTATTCAGTATTTATAACTTGCAAAGAAATGAATATCAGAGAGTGAGAGGAAC
TTGTTTATTGCAGCTTATAATGGTTACAAATAAAGCAATAGCATCACAAATTTCACAAATAAAGCATTTT
TTTCACTGCATTCTAGTTGTGGTTTGTCCAAACTCATCAATGTATCTTATCATGTCTGGCTCTAGCTATC
CCGCCCCTAACTCCGCCCATCCCGCCCCTAACTCCGCCCAGTTCCGCCCATTCTCCGCCCCATGGCTGAC
TAATTTTTTTTATTTATGCAGAGGCCGAGGCCGCCTCGGCCTCTGAGCTATTCCAGAAGTAGTGAGGAGG
CTTTTTTGGAGGCCTAGGGACGTACCCAATTCGCCCTATAGTGAGTCGTATTACGCGCGCTCACTGGCCG
TCGTTTTACAACGTCGTGACTGGGAAAACCCTGGCGTTACCCAACTTAATCGCCTTGCAGCACATCCCCC
TTTCGCCAGCTGGCGTAATAGCGAAGAGGCCCGCACCGATCGCCCTTCCCAACAGTTGCGCAGCCTGAAT
GGCGAATGGG
[124 nt withheld, positions 6311-6434]
C
[91 nt withheld, positions 6436-6526]
A
[49 nt withheld, positions 6528-6576]
CCTTTGACGTTGGAGTCCACGTTCTTT
[37 nt withheld, positions 6604-6640]
ACCCTATCTCGGTCTATTCTTTTGATTTATAAGGGATTTTGCCGATTTCGGCCTATTGGTTAAAAAATGA
GCTGATTTAACAAAAATTTAACGCGAATTTTAACAAAATATTAACGCTTACAATTTAGGTGGCACTTTTC
GGGGAAATGTGCGCGGAACCCCTATTTGTTTATTTTTCTAAATACATTCAAATATGTATCCGCTCATGAG
ACAATAACCCTGATAAATGCTTCAATAATATTGAAAAAGGAAGAGTATGAGTATTCAACATTTCCGTGTC
GCCCTTATTCCCTTTTTTGCGGCATTTTGCCTTCCTGTTTTTGCTCACCCAGAAACGCTGGTGAAAGTAA
AAGATGCTGAAGATCAGTTGGGTGCACGAGTGGGTTACATCGAACTGGATCTCAACAGCGGTAAGATCCT
TGAGAGTTTTCGCCCCGAAGAACGTTTTCCAATGATGAGCACTTTTAAAGTTCTGCTATGTGGCGCGGTA
TTATCCCGTATTGACGCCGGGCAAGAGCAACTCGGTCGCCGCATACACTATTCTCAGAATGACTTGGTTG
AGTACTCACCAGTCACAGAAAAGCATCTTACGGATGGCATGACAGTAAGAGAATTATGCAGTGCTGCCAT
AACCATGAGTGATAACACTGCGGCCAACTTACTTCTGACAACGATCGGAGGACCGAAGGAGCTAACCGCT
TTTTTGCACAACATGGGGGATCATGTAACTCGCCTTGATCGTTGGGAACCGGAGCTGAATGAAGCCATAC
CAAACGACGAGCGTGACACCACGATGCCTGTAGCAATGGCAACAACGTTGCGCAAACTATTAACTGGCGA
ACTACTTACTCTAGCTTCCCGGCAACAATTAATAGACTGGATGGAGGCGGATAAAGTTGCAGGACCACTT
CTGCGCTCGGCCCTTCCGGCTGGCTGGTTTATTGCTGATAAATCTGGAGCCGGTGAGCGTGGGTCTCGCG
GTATCATTGCAGCACTGGGGCCAGATGGTAAGCCCTCCCGTATCGTAGTTATCTACACGACGGGGAGTCA
GGCAACTATGGATGAACGAAATAGACAGATCGCTGAGATAGGTGCCTCACTGATTAAGCATTGGTAACTG
TCAGACCAAGTTTACTCATATATACTTTAGATTGATTTAAAACTTCATTTTTAATTTAAAAGGATCTAGG
TGAAGATCCTTTTTGATAATCTCATGACCAAAATCCCTTAACGTGAGTTTTCGTTCCACTGAGCGTCAGA
CCCCGTAGAAAAGATCAAAGGATCTTCTTGAGATCCTTTTTTTCTGCGCGTAATCTGCTGCTTGCAAACA
AAAAAACCACCGCTACCAGCGGTGGTTTGTTTGCCGGATCAAGAGCTACCAACTCTTTTTCCGAAGGTAA
CTGGCTTCAGCAGAGCGCAGATACCAAATACTGTTCTTCTAGTGTAGCCGTAGTTAGGCCACCACTTCAA
GAACTCTGTAGCACCGCCTACATACCTCGCTCTGCTAATCCTGTTACCAGTGGCTGCTGCCAGTGGCGAT
AAGTCGTGTCTTACCGGGTTGGACTCAAGACGATAGTTACCGGATAAGGCGCAGCGGTCGGGCTGAACGG
GGGGTTCGTGCACACAGCCCAGCTTGGAGCGAACGACCTACACCGAACTGAGATACCTACAGCGTGAGCT
ATGAGAAAGCGCCACGCTTCCCGAAGGGAGAAAGGCGGACAGGTATCCGGTAAGCGGCAGGGTCGGAACA
GGAGAGCGCACGAGGGAGCTTCCAGGGGGAAACGCCTGGTATCTTTATAGTCCTGTCGGGTTTCGCCACC
TCTGACTTGAGCGTCGATTTTTGTGATGCTCGTCAGGGGGGCGGAGCCTATGGAAAAACGCCAGCAACGC
GGCCTTTTTACGGTTCCTGGCCTTTTGCTGGCCTTTTGCTCACATGTTCTTTCCTGCGTTATCCCCTGAT
TCTGTGGATAACCGTATTACCGCCTTTGAGTGAGCTGATACCGCTCGCCGCAGCCGAACGACCGAGCGCA
GCGAGTCAGTGAGCGAGGAAGCGGAAGAGCGCCCAATACGCAAACCGCCTCTCCCCGCGCGTTGGCCGAT
TCATTAATGCAGCTGGCACGACAGGTTTCCCGACTGGAAAGCGGGCAGTGAGCGCAACGCAATTAATGTG
AGTTAGCTCACTCATTAGGCACCCCAGGCTTTACACTTTATGCTTCCGGCTCGTATGTTGTGTGGAATTG
TGAGCGGATAACAATTTCACACAGGAAACAGCTATGACCATGATTACGCCAAGCGCGCAATTAACCCTCA
CTAAAGGGAACAAAAGCTGGAGCTGCAAGC
