>Addgene plasmid #141806 | TFORF1272 | depositor partial sequence | sequence record 277555 | Insert
ACCGCCACCATGGCCGAAGACACCTATTCACACAAGATGGTAAAAACAAATCATAGGCGCTGTCGCACAA
AATTCACAGAAGAACAGTTGAAAATCCTCATCAATACCTTCAATCAAAAGCCTTACCCAGGTTATGCTAC
CAAACAAAAACTTGCTTTAGAAATCAATACAGAAGAGTCCAGAATCCAGATTTGGTTTCAGAATCGAAGA
GCTAGGCACGGATTCCAGAAAAGACCAGAAGCTGAGACTTTAGAATCAAGCCAGAGCCAGGGGCAAGATC
AACCTGGTGTGGAGTTTCAAAGTAGAGAAGCCAGACGGTGTCGTACCACCTACAGCGCCTCTCAGTTACA
CACTCTCATCAAGGCATTTATGAAAAACCCATATCCTGGGATTGATTCCAGAGAAGAACTTGCTAAAGAA
ATCGGTGTTCCAGAGTCAAGAGTCCAAATTTGGTTCCAAAATCGAAGATCTAGATTACTTCTCCAGAGAA
AAAGGGAACCTGTGGCGTCCTTAGAACAAGAAGAGCAGGGCAAGATTCCTGAGGGACTGCAAGGTGCAGA
AGATACACAAAATGGCACCAACTTCACTAGTGACTCTCATTTCTCTGGAGCCAGAACGTGGTAGTAATGA
ACTAGTCCGTAACTTGAAAGTATTTCGATTTCTTGGCTTTATATATCTTGTGGAAAGGACGAAAGTCTAT
TCATGATATGCCACGC
