>Addgene plasmid #141806 | TFORF1272 | depositor partial sequence | sequence record 277556 | Barcode
AAGTCTATTCATGATATGCCACGC
